>Addgene plasmid #25368 | 2XMyc-LRRK2-D1994A | addgene full sequence | sequence record 173658 | Addgene NGS Result
ACCGTATTACCGCCATGCATTAGTTATTAATAGTAATCAATTACGGGGTCATTAGTTCATAGCCCATATA
TGGAGTTCCGCGTTACATAACTTACGGTAAATGGCCCGCCTGGCTGACCGCCCAACGACCCCCGCCCATT
GACGTCAATAATGACGTATGTTCCCATAGTAACGCCAATAGGGACTTTCCATTGACGTCAATGGGTGGAG
TATTTACGGTAAACTGCCCACTTGGCAGTACATCAAGTGTATCATATGCCAAGTACGCCCCCTATTGACG
TCAATGACGGTAAATGGCCCGCCTGGCATTATGCCCAGTACATGACCTTATGGGACTTTCCTACTTGGCA
GTACATCTACGTATTAGTCATCGCTATTACCATGGTGATGCGGTTTTGGCAGTACATCAATGGGCGTGGA
TAGCGGTTTGACTCACGGGGATTTCCAAGTCTCCACCCCATTGACGTCAATGGGAGTTTGTTTTGGCACC
AAAATCAACGGGACTTTCCAAAATGTCGTAACAACTCCGCCCCATTGACGCAAATGGGCGGTAGGCGTGT
ACGGTGGGAGGTCTATATAAGCAGAGCTGGTTTAGTGAACCGTCAGATCCGCTAGCGATTACGCCAAGCT
CGAAATTAACCCTCACTAAAGGGAACAAAAGCTGGAGCTCCACCGCGGTGGCGGCCGCCATGGAGCAGAA
ACTCATCTCTGAAGAGGATCTGAGCCCGGGCGGATCCGAGCAGAAACTCATCTCTGAAGAGGATCTGCTG
CAGGAATTCGATATCACAAGTTTGTACAAAAAAGCAGGCTCCGAATTCGCCCTTATGGCTAGTGGCAGCT
GTCAGGGGTGCGAAGAGGACGAGGAAACTCTGAAGAAGTTGATAGTCAGGCTGAACAATGTCCAGGAAGG
AAAACAGATAGAAACGCTGGTCCAAATCCTGGAGGATCTGCTGGTGTTCACGTACTCCGAGCACGCCTCC
AAGTTATTTCAAGGCAAAAATATCCATGTGCCTCTGTTGATCGTCTTGGACTCCTATATGAGAGTCGCGA
GTGTGCAGCAGGTGGGTTGGTCACTTCTGTGCAAATTAATAGAAGTCTGTCCAGGTACAATGCAAAGCTT
AATGGGACCCCAGGATGTTGGAAATGATTGGGAAGTCCTTGGTGTTCACCAATTGATTCTTAAAATGCTA
ACAGTTCATAATGCCAGTGTAAACTTGTCAGTGATTGGACTGAAGACCTTAGATCTCCTCCTAACTTCAG
GTAAAATCACCTTGCTGATATTGGATGAAGAAAGTGATATTTTCATGTTAATTTTTGATGCCATGCACTC
ATTTCCAGCCAATGATGAAGTCCAGAAACTTGGATGCAAAGCTTTACATGTGCTGTTTGAGAGAGTCTCA
GAGGAGCAACTGACTGAATTTGTTGAGAACAAAGATTATATGATATTGTTAAGTGCGTTAACAAATTTTA
AAGATGAAGAGGAAATTGTGCTTCATGTGCTGCATTGTTTACATTCCCTAGCGATTCCTTGCAATAATGT
GGAAGTCCTCATGAGTGGCAATGTCAGGTGTTATAATATTGTGGTGGAAGCTATGAAAGCATTCCCTATG
AGTGAAAGAATTCAAGAAGTGAGTTGCTGTTTGCTCCATAGGCTTACATTAGGTAATTTTTTCAATATCC
TGGTATTAAACGAAGTCCATGAGTTTGTGGTGAAAGCTGTGCAGCAGTACCCAGAGAATGCAGCATTGCA
GATCTCAGCGCTCAGCTGTTTGGCCCTCCTCACTGAGACTATTTTCTTAAATCAAGATTTAGAGGAAAAG
AATGAGAATCAAGAGAATGATGATGAGGGGGAAGAAGATAAATTGTTTTGGCTGGAAGCCTGTTACAAAG
CATTAACGTGGCATAGAAAGAACAAGCACGTGCAGGAGGCCGCATGCTGGGCACTAAATAATCTCCTTAT
GTACCAAAACAGTTTACATGAGAAGATTGGAGATGAAGATGGCCATTTCCCAGCTCATAGGGAAGTGATG
CTCTCCATGCTGATGCATTCTTCATCAAAGGAAGTTTTCCAGGCATCTGCGAATGCATTGTCAACTCTCT
TAGAACAAAATGTTAATTTCAGAAAAATACTGTTATCAAAAGGAATACACCTGAATGTTTTGGAGTTAAT
GCAGAAGCATATACATTCTCCCGAAGTGGCTGAAAGTGGCTGTAAAATGCTAAATCATCTTTTTGAAGGA
AGCAACACTTCCCTGGATATAATGGCAGCAGTGGTCCCCAAAATACTAACAGTTATGAAACGTCATGAGA
CATCATTACCAGTGCAGCTGGAGGCGCTTCGAGCTATTTTACATTTTATAGTGCCTGGCATGCCAGAAGA
ATCCAGGGAGGATACAGAATTTCATCATAAGCTAAATATGGTTAAAAAACAGTGTTTCAAGAATGATATT
CACAAACTGGTCCTAGCAGCTTTGAACAGGTTCATTGGAAATCCTGGGATTCAGAAATGTGGATTAAAAG
TAATTTCTTCTATTGTACATTTTCCTGATGCATTAGAGATGTTATCCCTGGAAGGTGCTATGGATTCAGT
GCTTCACACACTGCAGATGTATCCAGATGACCAAGAAATTCAGTGTCTGGGTTTAAGTCTTATAGGATAC
TTGATTACAAAGAAGAATGTGTTCATAGGAACTGGACATCTGCTGGCAAAAATTCTGGTTTCCAGCTTAT
ACCGATTTAAGGATGTTGCTGAAATACAGACTAAAGGATTTCAGACAATCTTAGCAATCCTCAAATTGTC
AGCATCTTTTTCTAAGCTGCTGGTGCATCATTCATTTGACTTAGTAATATTCCATCAAATGTCTTCCAAT
ATCATGGAACAAAAGGATCAACAGTTTCTAAACCTCTGTTGCAAGTGTTTTGCAAAAGTAGCTATGGATG
ATTACTTAAAAAATGTGATGCTAGAGAGAGCGTGTGATCAGAATAACAGCATCATGGTTGAATGCTTGCT
TCTATTGGGAGCAGATGCCAATCAAGCAAAGGAGGGATCTTCTTTAATTTGTCAGGTATGTGAGAAAGAG
AGCAGTCCCAAATTGGTGGAACTCTTACTGAATAGTGGATCTCGTGAACAAGATGTACGAAAAGCGTTGA
CGATAAGCATTGGGAAAGGTGACAGCCAGATCATCAGCTTGCTCTTAAGGAGGCTGGCCCTGGATGTTGC
CAACAATAGCATTTGCCTTGGAGGATTTTGTATAGGAAAAGTTGAACCTTCTTGGCTTGGTCCTTTATTT
CCAGATAAGACTTCTAATTTAAGGAAACAAACAAATATAGCATCTACACTAGCAAGAATGGTGATCAGAT
ATCAGATGAAAAGTGCTGTGGAAGAAGGAACAGCCTCAGGCAGCGATGGAAATTTTTCTGAAGATGTGCT
GTCTAAATTTGATGAATGGACCTTTATTCCTGACTCTTCTATGGACAGTGTGTTTGCTCAAAGTGATGAC
CTGGATAGTGAAGGAAGTGAAGGCTCATTTCTTGTGAAAAAGAAATCTAATTCAATTAGTGTAGGAGAAT
TTTACCGAGATGCCGTATTACAGCGTTGCTCACCAAATTTGCAAAGACATTCCAATTCCTTGGGGCCCAT
TTTTGATCATGAAGATTTACTGAAGCGAAAAAGAAAAATATTATCTTCAGATGATTCACTCAGGTCATCA
AAACTTCAATCCCATATGAGGCATTCAGACAGCATTTCTTCTCTGGCTTCTGAGAGAGAATATATTACAT
CACTAGACCTTTCAGCAAATGAACTAAGAGATATTGATGCCCTAAGCCAGAAATGCTGTATAAGTGTTCA
TTTGGAGCATCTTGAAAAGCTGGAGCTTCACCAGAATGCACTCACGAGCTTTCCACAACAGCTATGTGAA
ACTCTGAAGAGTTTGACACATTTGGACTTGCACAGTAATAAATTTACATCATTTCCTTCTTATTTGTTGA
AAATGAGTTGTATTGCTAATCTTGATGTCTCTCGAAATGACATTGGACCCTCAGTGGTTTTAGATCCTAC
AGTGAAATGTCCAACTCTGAAACAGTTTAACCTGTCATATAACCAGCTGTCTTTTGTACCTGAGAACCTC
ACTGATGTGGTAGAGAAACTGGAGCAGCTCATTTTAGAAGGAAATAAAATATCAGGGATATGCTCCCCCT
TGAGACTGAAGGAACTGAAGATTTTAAACCTTAGTAAGAACCACATTTCATCCCTATCAGAGAACTTTCT
TGAGGCTTGTCCTAAAGTGGAGAGTTTCAGTGCCAGAATGAATTTTCTTGCTGCTATGCCTTTCTTGCCT
CCTTCTATGACAATCCTAAAATTATCTCAGAACAAATTTTCCTGTATTCCAGAAGCAATTTTAAATCTTC
CACACTTGCGGTCTTTAGATATGAGCAGCAATGATATTCAGTACCTACCAGGTCCCGCACACTGGAAATC
TTTGAACTTAAGGGAACTCTTATTTAGCCATAATCAGATCAGCATCTTGGACTTGAGTGAAAAAGCATAT
TTATGGTCTAGAGTAGAGAAACTGCATCTTTCTCACAATAAACTGAAAGAGATTCCTCCTGAGATTGGCT
GTCTTGAAAATCTGACATCTCTGGATGTCAGTTACAACTTGGAACTAAGATCCTTTCCCAATGAAATGGG
GAAATTAAGCAAAATATGGGATCTTCCTTTGGATGAACTGCATCTTAACTTTGATTTTAAACATATAGGA
TGTAAAGCCAAAGACATCATAAGGTTTCTTCAACAGCGATTAAAAAAGGCTGTGCCTTATAACCGAATGA
AACTTATGATTGTGGGAAATACTGGGAGTGGTAAAACCACCTTATTGCAGCAATTAATGAAAACCAAGAA
ATCAGATCTTGGAATGCAAAGTGCCACAGTTGGCATAGATGTGAAAGACTGGCCTATCCAAATAAGAGAC
AAAAGAAAGAGAGATCTCGTCCTAAATGTGTGGGATTTTGCAGGTCGTGAGGAATTCTATAGTACTCATC
CCCATTTTATGACGCAGCGAGCATTGTACCTTGCTGTCTATGACCTCAGCAAGGGACAGGCTGAAGTTGA
TGCCATGAAGCCTTGGCTCTTCAATATAAAGGCTCGCGCTTCTTCTTCCCCTGTGATTCTCGTTGGCACA
CATTTGGATGTTTCTGATGAGAAGCAACGCAAAGCCTGCATGAGTAAAATCACCAAGGAACTCCTGAATA
AGCGAGGGTTCCCTGCCATACGAGATTACCACTTTGTGAATGCCACCGAGGAATCTGATGCTTTGGCAAA
ACTTCGGAAAACCATCATAAACGAGAGCCTTAATTTCAAGATCCGAGATCAGCTTGTTGTTGGACAGCTG
ATTCCAGACTGCTATGTAGAACTTGAAAAAATCATTTTATCGGAGCGTAAAAATGTGCCAATTGAATTTC
CCGTAATTGACCGGAAACGATTATTACAACTAGTGAGAGAAAATCAGCTGCAGTTAGATGAAAATGAGCT
TCCTCACGCAGTTCACTTTCTAAATGAATCAGGAGTCCTTCTTCATTTTCAAGACCCAGCACTGCAGTTA
AGTGACTTGTACTTTGTGGAACCCAAGTGGCTTTGTAAAATCATGGCACAGATTTTGACAGTGAAAGTGG
AAGGTTGTCCAAAACACCCTAAGGGAATTATTTCGCGTAGAGATGTGGAAAAATTTCTTTCAAAAAAAAG
GAAATTTCCAAAGAACTACATGTCACAGTATTTTAAGCTCCTAGAAAAATTCCAGATTGCTTTGCCAATA
GGAGAAGAATATTTGCTGGTTCCAAGCAGTTTGTCTGACCACAGGCCTGTGATAGAGCTTCCCCATTGTG
AGAACTCTGAAATTATCATCCGACTATATGAAATGCCTTATTTTCCAATGGGATTTTGGTCAAGATTAAT
CAATCGATTACTTGAGATTTCACCTTACATGCTTTCAGGGAGAGAACGAGCACTTCGCCCAAACAGAATG
TATTGGCGACAAGGCATTTACTTAAATTGGTCTCCTGAAGCTTATTGTCTGGTAGGATCTGAAGTCTTAG
ACAATCATCCAGAGAGTTTCTTAAAAATTACAGTTCCTTCTTGTAGAAAAGGCTGTATTCTTTTGGGCCA
AGTTGTGGACCACATTGATTCTCTCATGGAAGAATGGTTTCCTGGGTTGCTGGAGATTGATATTTGTGGT
GAAGGAGAAACTCTGTTGAAGAAATGGGCATTATATAGTTTTAATGATGGCGAAGAACATCAAAAAATCT
TACTTGATGACTTGATGAAGAAAGCAGAGGAAGGAGATCTCTTAGTAAATCCAGATCAACCAAGGCTCAC
CATTCCAATATCTCAGATTGCCCCTGACTTGATTTTGGCTGACCTGCCTAGAAATATTATGTTGAATAAT
GATGAGTTGGAATTTGAACAAGCTCCAGAGTTTCTCCTAGGTGATGGCAGTTTTGGATCAGTTTACCGAG
CAGCCTATGAAGGAGAAGAAGTGGCTGTGAAGATTTTTAATAAACATACATCACTCAGGCTGTTAAGACA
AGAGCTTGTGGTGCTTTGCCACCTCCACCACCCCAGTTTGATATCTTTGCTGGCAGCTGGGATTCGTCCC
CGGATGTTGGTGATGGAGTTAGCCTCCAAGGGTTCCTTGGATCGCCTGCTTCAGCAGGACAAAGCCAGCC
TCACTAGAACCCTACAGCACAGGATCGCACTCCACGTAGCTGATGGTTTGAGATACCTCCACTCAGCCAT
GATTATATACCGAGCCCTGAAACCCCACAATGTGCTGCTTTTCACACTGTATCCCAATGCTGCCATCATC
GCAAAGATTGCTGACTACGGCATTGCTCAGTACTGCTGTAGAATGGGGATAAAAACATCAGAGGGCACAC
CAGGGTTTCGTGCACCTGAAGTTGCCAGAGGAAATGTCATTTATAACCAACAGGCTGATGTTTATTCATT
TGGTTTACTACTCTATGACATTTTGACAACTGGAGGTAGAATAGTAGAGGGTTTGAAGTTTCCAAATGAG
TTTGATGAATTAGAAATACAAGGAAAATTACCTGATCCAGTTAAAGAATATGGTTGTGCCCCATGGCCTA
TGGTTGAGAAATTAATTAAACAGTGTTTGAAAGAAAATCCTCAAGAAAGGCCTACTTCTGCCCAGGTCTT
TGACATTTTGAATTCAGCTGAATTAGTCTGTCTGACGAGACGCATTTTATTACCTAAAAACGTAATTGTT
GAATGCATGGTTGCTACACATCACAACAGCAGGAATGCAAGCATTTGGCTGGGCTGTGGGCACACCGACA
GAGGACAGCTCTCATTTCTTGACTTAAATACTGAAGGATACACTTCTGAGGAAGTTGCTGATAGTAGAAT
ATTGTGCTTAGCCTTGGTGCATCTTCCTGTTGAAAAGGAAAGCTGGATTGTGTCTGGGACACAGTCTGGT
ACTCTCCTGGTCATCAATACCGAAGATGGGAAAAAGAGACATACCCTAGAAAAGATGACTGATTCTGTCA
CTTGTTTGTATTGCAATTCCTTTTCCAAGCAAAGCAAACAAAAAAATTTTCTTTTGGTTGGAACCGCTGA
TGGCAAGTTAGCAATTTTTGAAGATAAGACTGTTAAGCTTAAAGGAGCTGCTCCTTTGAAGATACTAAAT
ATAGGAAATGTCAGTACTCCATTGATGTGTTTGAGTGAATCCACAAATTCAACGGAAAGAAATGTAATGT
GGGGAGGATGTGGCACAAAGATTTTCTCCTTTTCTAATGATTTCACCATTCAGAAACTCATTGAGACAAG
AACAAGCCAACTGTTTTCTTATGCAGCTTTCAGTGATTCCAACATCATAACAGTGGTGGTAGACACTGCT
CTCTATATTGCTAAGCAAAATAGCCCTGTTGTGGAAGTGTGGGATAAGAAAACTGAAAAACTCTGTGGAC
TAATAGACTGCGTGCACTTTTTAAGGGAGGTAATGGTAAAAGAAAACAAGGAATCAAAACACAAAATGTC
TTATTCTGGGAGAGTGAAAACCCTCTGCCTTCAGAAGAACACTGCTCTTTGGATAGGAACTGGAGGAGGC
CATATTTTACTCCTGGATCTTTCAACTCGTCGACTTATACGTGTAATTTACAACTTTTGTAATTCGGTCA
GAGTCATGATGACAGCACAGCTAGGAAGCCTTAAAAATGTCATGCTGGTATTGGGCTACAACCGGAAAAA
TACTGAAGGTACACAAAAGCAGAAAGAGATACAATCTTGCTTGACCGTTTGGGACATCAATCTTCCACAT
GAAGTGCAAAATTTAGAAAAACACATTGAAGTGAGAAAAGAATTAGCTGAAAAAATGAGACGAACATCTG
TTGAGTAAGAGAGAAGGGCGAATTCGACCCAGCTTTCTTGTACAAAGTGGTGATCGGTACCTTAATTAAT
TAAGGTACCAGGTAAGTGTACCCAATTCGCCCTATAGTGAGTCGTATTACAATTCACTCGATCGCCCTTC
CCAACAGTTGCGCAGCCTGAATGGCGAATGGAGATCCAATTTTTAAGTGTATAATGTGTTAAACTACTGA
TTCTAATTGTTTGTGTATTTTAGATTCACAGTCCCAAGGCTCATTTCAGGCCCCTCAGTCCTCACAGTCT
GTTCATGATCATAATCAGCCATACCACATTTGTAGAGGTTTTACTTGCTTTAAAAAACCTCCCACACCTC
CCCCTGAACCTGAAACATAAAATGAATGCAATTGTTGTTGTTAACTTGTTTATTGCAGCTTATAATGGTT
ACAAATAAAGCAATAGCATCACAAATTTCACAAATAAAGCATTTTTTTCACTGCATTCTAGTTGTGGTTT
GTCCAAACTCATCAATGTATCTTAACGCGTAAATTGTAAGCGTTAATATTTTGTTAAAATTCGCGTTAAA
TTTTTGTTAAATCAGCTCATTTTTTAACCAATAGGCCGAAATCGGCAAAATCCCTTATAAATCAAAAGAA
TAGACCGAGATAGGGT
[37 nt withheld, positions 9047-9083]
AAAGAACGTGGACTCCAACGTCAAAGG
[49 nt withheld, positions 9111-9159]
T
[91 nt withheld, positions 9161-9251]
G
[124 nt withheld, positions 9253-9376]
CAGGTGGCACTTTTCGGGGAAATGTGCGCGGAACCCCTATTTGTTTATTTTTCTAAATACATTCAAATAT
GTATCCGCTCATGAGACAATAACCCTGATAAATGCTTCAATAATATTGAAAAAGGAAGAATCCTGAGGCG
GAAAGAACCAGCTGTGGAATGTGTGTCAGTTAGGGTGTGGAAAGTCCCCAGGCTCCCCAGCAGGCAGAAG
TATGCAAAGCATGCATCTCAATTAGTCAGCAACCAGGTGTGGAAAGTCCCCAGGCTCCCCAGCAGGCAGA
AGTATGCAAAGCATGCATCTCAATTAGTCAGCAACCATAGTCCCGCCCCTAACTCCGCCCATCCCGCCCC
TAACTCCGCCCAGTTCCGCCCATTCTCCGCCCCATGGCTGACTAATTTTTTTTATTTATGCAGAGGCCGA
GGCCGCCTCGGCCTCTGAGCTATTCCAGAAGTAGTGAGGAGGCTTTTTTGGAGGCCTAGGCTTTTGCAAA
GATCGATCAAGAGACAGGATGAGGATCGTTTCGCATGATTGAACAAGATGGATTGCACGCAGGTTCTCCG
GCCGCTTGGGTGGAGAGGCTATTCGGCTATGACTGGGCACAACAGACAATCGGCTGCTCTGATGCCGCCG
TGTTCCGGCTGTCAGCGCAGGGGCGCCCGGTTCTTTTTGTCAAGACCGACCTGTCCGGTGCCCTGAATGA
ACTGCAAGACGAGGCAGCGCGGCTATCGTGGCTGGCCACGACGGGCGTTCCTTGCGCAGCTGTGCTCGAC
GTTGTCACTGAAGCGGGAAGGGACTGGCTGCTATTGGGCGAAGTGCCGGGGCAGGATCTCCTGTCATCTC
ACCTTGCTCCTGCCGAGAAAGTATCCATCATGGCTGATGCAATGCGGCGGCTGCATACGCTTGATCCGGC
TACCTGCCCATTCGACCACCAAGCGAAACATCGCATCGAGCGAGCACGTACTCGGATGGAAGCCGGTCTT
GTCGATCAGGATGATCTGGACGAAGAACATCAGGGGCTCGCGCCAGCCGAACTGTTCGCCAGGCTCAAGG
CGAGCATGCCCGACGGCGAGGATCTCGTCGTGACCCATGGCGATGCCTGCTTGCCGAATATCATGGTGGA
AAATGGCCGCTTTTCTGGATTCATCGACTGTGGCCGGCTGGGTGTGGCGGACCGCTATCAGGACATAGCG
TTGGCTACCCGTGATATTGCTGAAGAACTTGGCGGCGAATGGGCTGACCGCTTCCTCGTGCTTTACGGTA
TCGCCGCTCCCGATTCGCAGCGCATCGCCTTCTATCGCCTTCTTGACGAGTTCTTCTGAGCGGGACTCTG
GGGTTCGAAATGACCGACCAAGCGACGCCCAACCTGCCATCACGAGATTTCGATTCCACCGCCGCCTTCT
ATGAAAGGTTGGGCTTCGGAATCGTTTTCCGGGACGCCGGCTGGATGATCCTCCAGCGCGGGGATCTCAT
GCTGGAGTTCTTCGCCCACCCTAGGGGGAGGCTAACTGAAACACGGAAGGAGACAATACCGGAAGGAACC
CGCGCTATGACGGCAATAAAAAGACAGAATAAAACGCACGGTGTTGGGTCGTTTGTTCATAAACGCGGGG
TTCGGTCCCAGGGCTGGCACTCTGTCGATACCCCACCGAGACCCCATTGGGGCCAATACGCCCGCGTTTC
TTCCTTTTCCCCACCCCACCCCCCAAGTTCGGGTGAAGGCCCAGGGCTCGCAGCCAACGTCGGGGCGGCA
GGCCCTGCCATAGCCTCAGGTTACTCATATATACTTTAGATTGATTTAAAACTTCATTTTTAATTTAAAA
GGATCTAGGTGAAGATCCTTTTTGATAATCTCATGACCAAAATCCCTTAACGTGAGTTTTCGTTCCACTG
AGCGTCAGACCCCGTAGAAAAGATCAAAGGATCTTCTTGAGATCCTTTTTTTCTGCGCGTAATCTGCTGC
TTGCAAACAAAAAAACCACCGCTACCAGCGGTGGTTTGTTTGCCGGATCAAGAGCTACCAACTCTTTTTC
CGAAGGTAACTGGCTTCAGCAGAGCGCAGATACCAAATACTGTTCTTCTAGTGTAGCCGTAGTTAGGCCA
CCACTTCAAGAACTCTGTAGCACCGCCTACATACCTCGCTCTGCTAATCCTGTTACCAGTGGCTGCTGCC
AGTGGCGATAAGTCGTGTCTTACCGGGTTGGACTCAAGACGATAGTTACCGGATAAGGCGCAGCGGTCGG
GCTGAACGGGGGGTTCGTGCACACAGCCCAGCTTGGAGCGAACGACCTACACCGAACTGAGATACCTACA
GCGTGAGCTATGAGAAAGCGCCACGCTTCCCGAAGGGAGAAAGGCGGACAGGTATCCGGTAAGCGGCAGG
GTCGGAACAGGAGAGCGCACGAGGGAGCTTCCAGGGGGAAACGCCTGGTATCTTTATAGTCCTGTCGGGT
TTCGCCACCTCTGACTTGAGCGTCGATTTTTGTGATGCTCGTCAGGGGGGCGGAGCCTATGGAAAAACGC
CAGCAACGCGGCCTTTTTACGGTTCCTGGCCTTTTGCTGGCCTTTTGCTCACATGTTCTTTCCTGCGTTA
TCCCCTGATTCTGTGGATA
Features (pLannotate 1.2.2; 22 found; start..end, strand, type, name):
     81..384     +  enhancer       CMV enhancer: human cytomegalovirus immediate early enhancer
    385..588     +  promoter       CMV promoter: human cytomegalovirus (CMV) immediate early promoter
    634..652     +  promoter       T3 promoter: promoter for bacteriophage T3 RNA polymerase
    665..688     +  misc_feature   MCS (fragment): pBluescript multiple cloning site
    693..722     +  CDS            3xMyc (fragment): 3 tandem Myc epitope tags
    738..767     +  CDS            3xMyc (fragment): 3 tandem Myc epitope tags
    767..786     +  misc_feature   MCS (fragment): pBluescript multiple cloning site
    786..810     +  protein_bind   attB1: mutant version of attB; recombination site for the Gateway® BP reaction BP Clonase™
    825..8405    +  CDS            LRRK2: LRRK2_HUMAN - Also known as PARK8. Experimental evidence at protein level: Swiss-Prot protein existence level 1. Serine/threonine-protein kinase which phosphorylates a broad range of proteins involved in multiple processes such as neuronal plasticity, autophagy, and vesicle trafficking (PubMed:20949042, PubMed:22012985, PubMed:26824392, PubMed:29125462, PubMed:28720718, PubMed:29127255, PubMed:30398148, PubMed:29212815, PubMed:30635421, PubMed:21850687, PubMed:23395371, PubMed:17114044, PubMed:24687852, PubMed:26014385, PubMed:25201882). Is a key regulator of RAB GTPases by regulating the GTP/
   8427..8451    -  protein_bind   attB2: mutant version of attB; recombination site for the Gateway® BP reaction BP Clonase™
   8501..8519    -  promoter       T7 promoter: promoter for bacteriophage T7 RNA polymerase
   8529..8568    +  CDS            lacZα (fragment): LacZα fragment of β-galactosidase; lacZ fragment
   8578..8633    +  intron         small t intron (fragment): SV40 (simian virus 40) small t antigen intron
   8633..8770    +  CDS            large T antigen (fragment): large T antigen from SV40 (simian virus 40)
   8793..8914    +  polyA_signal   SV40 poly(A) signal: SV40 polyadenylation signal
   8948..9376    -  rep_origin     f1 ori (sequence partly withheld): f1 bacteriophage origin of replication; arrow indicates direction of (+) strand synthesis
   9403..9505    +  promoter       AmpR promoter: bla
   9509..9866    +  promoter       SV40 promoter: SV40 enhancer and early promoter
   9901..10695   +  CDS            NeoR/KanR: aminoglycoside phosphotransferase from Tn5; aph(3')-II (or nptII); confers resistance to neomycin, kanamycin, and G418 (Geneticin®)
  10716..10868   +  CDS            ble (fragment): BLE_KLEPN - Experimental evidence at protein level: Swiss-Prot protein existence level 1. Binding protein with a strong affinity to the bleomycin family of antibiotics. Binds to CL990; an antimitotic-antibiotic compound. From Klebsiella pneumoniae.
  10927..10974   +  polyA_signal   HSV TK poly(A) signal: herpes simplex virus thymidine kinase polyadenylation signal (Cole and Stacy, 1985)
  11303..11891   +  rep_origin     ori: high-copy-number ColE1/pMB1/pBR322/pUC origin of replication
