[The description below was written by a language model from this plasmid's Addgene catalogue record and pLannotate feature annotations shown in this document.]
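Description:
2XMyc-LRRK2-D1994A is a mammalian expression plasmid of about 12 kb built on a modified pCMV-Tag 3B backbone. It carries full-length human LRRK2 (PARK8/dardarin), the leucine-rich repeat kinase linked to Parkinson disease, as a 7.6 kb open reading frame with aspartate 1994 changed to alanine. The record does not state the functional consequence of this substitution, but it falls within a serine/threonine kinase and the associated study concerns LRRK2 dimerisation and intramolecular autophosphorylation, so the construct fits use as a kinase-domain point mutant compared against wild-type protein. Transcription is driven by the human CMV immediate-early enhancer and promoter and terminated by an SV40 polyadenylation signal, preceded by fragments of SV40 small t intron and large T sequence.

The depositor added a second Myc epitope to the original single-tag vector, giving an N-terminal 2XMyc fusion for detection or immunoprecipitation; the annotation shows these as two separate Myc-tag fragments upstream of the insert. The tagged vector was then converted to a Gateway destination vector, and LRRK2 was introduced by recombination, which explains the attB1 and attB2 sites flanking the coding sequence, although the catalogue field lists restriction cloning. T3 and T7 phage promoters sit on either side of the cassette.

A single NeoR/KanR gene, placed behind both a bacterial (bla) promoter and the SV40 early promoter and followed by an HSV TK poly(A) signal, gives kanamycin selection in bacteria and G418 selection in mammalian cells. A high-copy pUC-type origin supports replication in E. coli, and an f1 origin is also present. The depositor notes that these large LRRK2 plasmids are distributed as is and recommends checking their integrity by diagnostic digest.
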