Addgene plasmid #25368: 2XMyc-LRRK2-D1994A
Depositing lab: Mark Cookson. Publication: The Parkinson Disease-associated Leucine-rich Repeat Kinase 2 (LRRK2) Is a Dimer That Undergoes Intramolecular Autophosphorylation. . J Biol Chem. 2008 Jun 13;283(24):16906-14. 10.1074/jbc.M708718200 PubMed 18397888.
Backbone
  Vector backbone: pCMV-Tag 3B
  Backbone manufacturer: Cookson Lab
  Backbone size w/o insert (bp): 4300
  Vector type: Mammalian Expression
Growth in bacteria
  Bacterial resistance: Kanamycin, 50 μg/mL
  Growth temperature: 37°C
  Growth strain: Stbl3
  Growth instructions: Stbl3
  Copy number: High Copy
Gene/Insert
  Gene/Insert name: LRRK2
  Species: H. sapiens (human)
  Insert size (bp): 7581
  Mutation: Aspartate 1994 mutated to Alanine
  Entrez Gene: LRRK2 (a.k.a. AURA17, DARDARIN, PARK8, RIPK7, ROCO2)
  Tag / fusion protein: 2XMyc (N terminal on insert)
  Cloning method: Restriction Enzyme
  Sequencing primers: 5′ CMV-F; 3′ SV40pA-R
Terms and licenses: Academic/Nonprofit Terms; Industry Terms: Not Available to Industry
Depositor comments: An additional Myc tag has been added to the original vector. The 2XMyc vector was adapted to the invitrogen gateway system by insertion of a gateway cloning cassette. LRRK2 was cloned by gateway recombination. In order to provide these LRRK2 plasmids as a resource to the community, we depend on the contributing academic laboratory for quality control. Therefore, the full-length LRRK2 plasmids are distributed in the format provided by the contributing institution "as is" with no additional guarantee. Addgene is not responsible for any errors in these constructs. It is strongly encouraged that a diagnostic digest be performed on this plasmid before use in an experiment (see attached PDF). If there is an issue with your stock, please contact the Cookson lab for a replacement.
How to cite: 2XMyc-LRRK2-D1994A was a gift from Mark Cookson (Addgene plasmid # 25368 ; http://n2t.net/addgene:25368 ; RRID:Addgene_25368)
